>Addgene plasmid #182157 | KI-eab2-AA | addgene full sequence | sequence record 362195 | Addgene NGS Result
TATTGGGCGCTCTTCCGCTTCCTCGCTCACTGACTCGCTGCGCTCGGTCGTTCGGCTGCGGCGAGCGGTA
TCAGCTCACTCAAAGGCGGTAATACGGTTATCCACAGAATCAGGGGATAACGCAGGAAAGAACATGTGAG
CAAAAGGCCAGCAAAAGGCCAGGAACCGTAAAAAGGCCGCGTTGCTGGCGTTTTTCCATAGGCTCCGCCC
CCCTGACGAGCATCACAAAAATCGACGCTCAAGTCAGAGGTGGCGAAACCCGACAGGACTATAAAGATAC
CAGGCGTTTCCCCCTGGAAGCTCCCTCGTGCGCTCTCCTGTTCCGACCCTGCCGCTTACCGGATACCTGT
CCGCCTTTCTCCCTTCGGGAAGCGTGGCGCTTTCTCATAGCTCACGCTGTAGGTATCTCAGTTCGGTGTA
GGTCGTTCGCTCCAAGCTGGGCTGTGTGCACGAACCCCCCGTTCAGCCCGACCGCTGCGCCTTATCCGGT
AACTATCGTCTTGAGTCCAACCCGGTAAGACACGACTTATCGCCACTGGCAGCAGCCACTGGTAACAGGA
TTAGCAGAGCGAGGTATGTAGGCGGTGCTACAGAGTTCTTGAAGTGGTGGCCTAACTACGGCTACACTAG
AAGAACAGTATTTGGTATCTGCGCTCTGCTGAAGCCAGTTACCTTCGGAAAAAGAGTTGGTAGCTCTTGA
TCCGGCAAACAAACCACCGCTGGTAGCGGTGGTTTTTTTGTTTGCAAGCAGCAGATTACGCGCAGAAAAA
AAGGATCTCAAGAAGATCCTTTGATCTTTTCTACGGGGTCTGACGCTCAGTGGAACGAAAACTCACGTTA
AGGCATTTTGGTCATGAGATTATCAAAAAGGATCTTCACCTAGATCCTTTTAAATTAAAAATGAAGTTTT
AAATCAATCTAAAGTATATATGAGTAAACTTGGTCTGACAGTTACCAATGCTTAATCAGTGAGGCACCTA
TCTCAGCGATCTGTCTATTTCGTTCATCCATAGTTGCCTGACTCCCCGTCGTGTAGATAACTACGATACG
GGAGGGCTTACCATCTGGCCCCAGTGCTGCAATGATACCGCGAGACCCACGCTCACCGGCTCCAGATTTA
TCAGCAATAAACCAGCCAGCCGGAAGGGCCGAGCGCAGAAGTGGTCCTGCAACTTTATCCGCCTCCATCC
AGTCTATTAATTGTTGCCGGGAAGCTAGAGTAAGTAGTTCGCCAGTTAATAGTTTGCGCAACGTTGTTGC
CATTGCTACAGGCATCGTGGTGTCACGCTCGTCGTTTGGTATGGCTTCATTCAGCTCCGGTTCCCAACGA
TCAAGGCGAGTTACATGATCCCCCATGTTGTGCAAAAAAGCGGTTAGCTCCTTCGGTCCTCCGATCGTTG
TCAGAAGTAAGTTGGCCGCAGTGTTATCACTCATGGTTATGGCAGCACTGCATAATTCTCTTACTGTCAT
GCCATCCGTAAGATGCTTTTCTGTGACTGGTGAGTACTCAACCAAGTCATTCTGAGAATAGTGTATGCGG
CGACCGAGTTGCTCTTGCCCGGCGTCAATACGGGATAATACCGCGCCACATAGCAGAACTTTAAAAGTGC
TCATCATTGGAAAACGTTCTTCGGGGCGAAAACTCTCAAGGATCTTACCGCTGTTGAGATCCAGTTCGAT
GTAACCCACTCGTGCACCCAACTGATCTTCAGCATCTTTTACTTTCACCAGCGTTTCTGGGTGAGCAAAA
ACAGGAAGGCAAAATGCCGCAAAAAAGGGAATAAGGGCGACACGGAAATGTTGAATACTCATACTCTTCC
TTTTTCAATATTATTGAAGCATTTATCAGGGTTATTGTCTCATGAGCGGATACATATTTGAATGTATTTA
GAAAAATAAACAAATAGGGGTTCCGCGCACATTTCCCCGAAAAGTGCCACCTAAATTGTAAGCGTTAATA
TTTTGTTAAAATTCGCGTTAAATTTTTGTTAAATCAGCTCATTTTTTAACCAATAGGCCGAAATCGGCAA
AATCCCTTATAAATCAAAAGAATAGACCGAGATAGGGT
[37 nt withheld, positions 2069-2105]
AAAGAACGTGGACTCCAACGTCAAAGG
[32 nt withheld, positions 2133-2164]
GCTGGCTAAGAACTCATCAGCCTCCCCGGTCCATCTACCCACGTACCAATGCACCAATTGGCCACAATGA
CGGCTACTACATGGTGCCATTCCTTCCTCTTTATAGGAATGGAGACTACCTCCTGTCCAACAATGCTCTT
GGATACGAGTACGCCTACCTGTTGGACCCAGGTCATTGCACAACACCAGAAATGCCCTCTGATCTGCAAA
AGACGTGAATATCTGTTCAGACACCCATATCCACTCTGTTCCACACAGGTCAGAGGTTTGTCCAGGAGTT
CTTGACAGAGGTGTAAAAAGTACTCAAAAATTTTACTCAAGTGAAAGTACAAGTACTTAGGGAAAATTTT
ACTCAATTAAAAGTAAAAGTATCTGGCTAGAATCTTACTTGAGTAAAAGTAAAAAAGTACTCCATTAAAA
TTGTACTTGAGTATTAAGGAAGTAAAAGTAAAAGCAAGAAAGAAAACTAGAGATTCTTGTTTAAGCTTTT
AATCTCAAAAAACATTAAATGAAATGCATTTCCAGATGAGTTCACCACCCTGTGCTTTAACGTGACTGCA
GGAGCAACACTCTTAAGTCTCTCCCCAATCAGCGTATGTGAAGCGTGAGAGTGAGAGTTAGAAGATAAAT
GAGGTTTTTTAGTTTATTTTTGGTTGCTGGAGGTTGGCTTGAAGGTGAGATCCTTTCGTGGACAAAATTA
CTCAATCAATTTGTATGGCTGGTAGGTTGAGTTAGCCTTGGACTGCTTATGTAATGGGGTTGAAAACTTG
AGCCCCTTCTGTTCTGCACCATTAACATCACCATTTATCACCTTTAGCTGAAATCTTCATTCTCACTTTT
CACTCTCTAAAACTGCTTTTGGCAATGTTTCGCGGATCTTATGTTGGTGTTTTTCAATGTATGATCGCGT
TTCAGGCCATTAAATAGATTTTTACTTCAAGTCTGATCAATAGGCGGCTTAACTGGACCCAAGTGCTTTC
TTAGGCTGTCAGTATCTTTAGAGGAAGGTGAAGTGATATTAGAAATCCAAATTTAGGCCTGTAAGGAAAC
TCGAGCAGGGGGATCATCTAATCAAGCACAAATAAGGGGCGTGTAACACAAAAGCCAGCGACCCTTTCCA
ATGCAAATCAAACTTGCAATTCTTTGCCGTTTTTATCATTTAAGTGTCGGCTTAAGGTCCACTATCAGAT
GTAAACAGCCTTATCTAACAAAGGTATCATTACATTCTGAAATTCTCAGGCATGCAAGCTAGAGTGCTTT
TACAATGTAGATTGTGTCAAAGCAGCTTAACTTAGAAGATTAGTATAGTAAATTGAAACTGTGTCAGTCC
ATTTTTAAGAGTTTAAGTTCAGTTCAGTTTAGTTCAGTGTGGGTTAATTTTTACTGCTGAGAGTCCAAAC
ACTAAAGAGCAAATCCAAATACACAAGTCAATAAATAAACTCAATGATGGGCTAAAGATCTGGGGAAATC
TACAGATTTCTGTGCGCACAGTCAGGGCCTAGGCATTACCTATACTCAACGTTTACTCTGAGAAACTTCC
ATATTTTAGAGGCAAAATGCTCAGAATTGTAAAAAGTCTTGTCAAAATACTTGGAATTTGCCGAAAACAA
AATAAAAGTCACATCACCTCATTGTCCTTGGTATCAGCAAGCACTTTTAACACAATCAGCTGTTTTTGTT
TATAACTCCCACTGAAGGCCATGTGCATTACTCCCAAGTTACACAGTAAAAAGTCACATGTAGTTTATCA
TGATCACTGCTGCTCAAGCACAGCTTTATCTGTTATTCAGTGTGGTAACATCTGAAATGTGTGCAAAATA
TTATTTATTGTAGCTGATCACCAACACTTTCAGTGTTTTTTTTTCTACTTTTAATGAGAATTATGTTCTT
AGGATTTATCCTTATAAACCTCTTTAAAAAGAAATGTTATGTCTGCATAGACACGACATGAAATTATGAA
CAGAAAATTTAACTATTTAAGACCAAGACTTGACATATAACATTTCTAATGAACATTAAACCTGAGGTAG
GCCCACTTGCAAAAATGTAACTGCTATCACTCACTTTATACATCATTGTGTAACTTGTACACACAAAAAT
AGTGAAGCAATGTGGCATGGAATGCAGGTCCCATTCATTCAAAGTTATTAAAGCACTTTCTTAAAGTGCA
TTACTACTGAGCTAAGACCAGCTAGTTGCTCCTACAACATACTACAAGTAGTGTCATCCTAATTTGGATA
AAAAAAATGTCCATTTTATACATGGAAAAGTACTCATTAGATCCCCCATTGTTTGTATTACGGTATTTCG
TGAACACAAGAGGTAAATGACCTACAGAGCTGCTGTTGTGTTAGATTGAAAACACAACACAGGATCATGG
AGGCATCCATCATTATGACGCATTCTGCCACTTGTAACTCTGCACAGACTTTTTGAAACGTTGAATTGAG
TCTTGGCGTTGTCGCAGAAAAATACGAAAAATTCTGTGTTAAAATTTGCAAATAAAAATTCCAGTTTTAT
AGGAAATCGCCAAGGCCTTGTTCTTTAACCAGTTAAGCTTCCCCTTCTTTCACTCTCAAGTTGCAAGAAG
CAAGTGTAGCAATGTGCACGCGACAGCCGGGTGTGTGACGCTGGACCAATCAGAGCACAGAGCTCCGAAA
GTTTACCTTTTATGGCTAGAGCCGGGTATGTGCCGTCATATAAAAGAGCGCGCCCAGCGTCTCAGCCTCA
CTTTGAGCTCCTCCACACGCAGCTAGTGCGGAATATCATCTGCTTGTAACCCATTCTCTTAAGTCGACAA
CCCCCCAAACCCAAGGTGAGTTGGTTTTGCAGTTTTTAAGCGTTTAATTATAGTTTCTATCTATTAATGT
TAAGTAAAATGTGTAAATGGATAAATATGATTTGATGAAGTCTTTAGACAGTTCATAACGGTCTCTTTGT
AGTTATCTACTAGGTTTGATTTATAAATGGTGGTTCTTTTGATAATATCTGTTACATTTAATAAATATTG
GCTGTATCTTAACTTTTTTTGTAGCGTTAGTGGATGTGGCAGGTGAGAATGTCGGTAATTTAACGTGACC
AGTCGTAGGCACGACATTGAACATTGAATGGGCCGGTGTGAAATGGGTGTTAAGTCTTAATATAAAGTTG
TGTTCTGGCTAATCTCTCTTCAACAGCCATAAATGTGATTTTTAACTACAGTTTTGAGGGTGCTGGTGAG
CATGTTGCACACTTGATGGATAGCCGGCATGGGAAGTTCTTTGTGCAGGCAGTGCTGCAGCAGGGTGTGA
CCTACTTTAGCTAGCCGGCTAACCAGCTCTCATCTGATGTAACGTAAACCCCATCAATCTAACATCGGCC
CATTCGTGCTTTATAAGATCGAAGATCTTGTTATTAGTAACGGGTATTGGCATTTAGTTTGAACTTGGTT
AATTTTCTTTTTGTTATGTGTTCTATTTAAATGTAGCCTGCAGCCCCCTCCGTCTTTAATGAAGCTGAAG
ATTAACGTTAGTGAAGTATTGTATCCGCTATGAAAGAGTTTTGAATTTTAGAGGTGTGGTCCACTTTAAT
AACGGCTGCGGAGTTCTCTGGCTGCACTTCAGCCGCTGTGACTGTCGAAGCAGAGCCCGTCAGTTTTTCA
GGATCTCGGTGATTTTTGAGGCTAGACTATGAACTGAACCGACTGAGAGTGACCGTCCAGAAATGCTTTA
GTGTGAAGTCTCCGCTCACGAGGAGTCCGTGGACTGACTGCAGATCTGTGACGCAGTAACACCCGGCGGC
AGACACCCGTTGAAATGCGGTTGTGTAATTGATCGCAGGCGAGGGTGGAAGAGGATGTGAAACTTCATTT
GTGTAAAATTTAGGGAGTGGTCCTGGTGTGATGAATGTCGAAATCTGTTCCTTTTTACTGAGCCCTACGA
CTCTGGCTGAGTGCCACACCGCCGGCAGCCGCAAAGCGGCTCAAACCATTGCCTTTTATGGTAATAATGA
GAGAATGCAGAGGGACTTCCTTTGTCTGGCATATCTGAGGCGCGCGCTGTCACTAGCGCCCACCAGCGGT
CAGACTGTAGAATGCAGAGCAAAACAGGAAGTTGACTCCAGATGGTCACATGCTTGCTGAAACGCCTCTC
CCTGGCAGCAGTGCAATTCTAACAGTTTCCCTTTCTTTTACAGTGGATCCGCCACCATGGTTGGTATCAA
AGATCTTAACTTTAAATAATGCCAATTATTTAAAGTTACCGAAGTTCCTATTCTCTAGAAAGTATAGGAA
CTTCGAAGTTCCTATTCTTCAAAAGGTATAGGAACTTCATAACTTCGTATAGTACACATTATACGAAGTT
ATATAACTTCGTATAGGATACTTTATACGAAGTTATATAACTTCGTATAGCATACATTATACGAAGTTAT
GGTTACAAGACAGGTTTAAGGAGACCAATAGAAACTGGGCATGTGGAGACAGAGAAGACTCTTGGGTTTC
TGATAGGCACTGACTCTCTCTGCCTATTGGTCTATTTTCCCACCCTTAGGTGAGCAAGGGCGAGGAGAAT
AACATGGCCATCATCAAGGAGTTCATGCGCTTCAAGGTGCACATGGAGGGCTCCGTGAACGGCCACGAGT
TCGAGATCGAGGGCGAGGGCGAGGGCCGCCCCTACGAGGCCTTTCAGACCGCTAAGCTGAAGGTGACCAA
GGGTGGCCCCCTGCCCTTCGCCTGGGACATCCTGTCCCCTCAGTTCATGTACGGCTCCAAGGTCTACATT
AAGCACCCAGCCGACATCCCCGACTACTTCAAGCTGTCCTTCCCCGAGGGCTTCAGGTGGGAGCGCGTGA
TGAACTTCGAGGACGGCGGCATTATTCACGTTAACCAGGACTCCTCCCTGCAGGACGGCGTGTTCATCTA
CAAGGTGAAGCTGCGCGGCACCAACTTCCCCTCCGACGGCCCCGTAATGCAGAAGAAGACCATGGGCTGG
GAGGCCTCCGAGGAGCGGATGTACCCCGAGGACGGCGCCCTGAAGAGCGAGATCAAGAAGAGGCTGAAGC
TGAAGGACGGCGGCCACTACGCCGCCGAGGTCAAGACCACCTACAAGGCCAAGAAGCCCGTGCAGCTGCC
CGGCGCCTACATCGTCGACATCAAGTTGGACATCGTGTCCCACAACGAGGACTACACCATCGTGGAACAG
TACGAACGCGCCGAGGGCCGCCACTCCACCGGCGGCATGGACGAGCTGTACAAGTAACATATGTAAGTAT
ACTTGATATCGACATGATAAGATACATTGATGAGTTTGGACAAACCACAACTAGAATGCAGTGAAAAAAA
TGCTTTATTTGTGAAATTTGTGATGCTATTGCTTTATTTGTAACCATTATAAGCTGCAATAAACAAGTTA
ACAACAACAATTGCATTCATTTTATGTTTCAGGTTCAGGGGGAGGTGTGGGAGGTTTTTTAAAGCAAGTA
AAACCTCTACAAATGTGGTATGGCTGATTATGATCCTCTAGATCAGATCTGCGAAGATACGGCCACGGGT
GCTCTTGATCCTGTGGCTGATTTTGGACTGTGCTGCTCGCAGCTGCTGATGAATCACATACTTCCTCCAT
TTTCTTCCACTGATTGACTGTTATAATTTCCCTAATTTCCAGGTCAAGGTGCTGTGCATTGTGGTAATAG
ATGTGACATGACGTCACTTCCAAAGGACCAATGAACATGTCTGACCAATTTCATATAATGTGAAAACGAT
TTTCATAGGCAGAATAAATAACATTTAAATTAAACTGGGCATCAGCGCAATTCAATTGGTTTGGTAATAG
CAAGGGAAAATAGAATGAAGTGATCTCCAAAAAATAAGTACTTTTTGACTGTAAATAAAATTGTAAGGAG
TAAAAAGTACTTTTTTTTCTAAAAAAATGTAATTAAGTAAAAGTAAAAGTATTGATTTTTAATTGTACTC
AAGTAAAGTAAAAATCCCCAAAAATAATACTTAAGTACAGTAATCAAGTAAAATTACTCAAGTACTTTAC
ACCTCTGGTTCTTGACCCCCTACCTTCAGCAAGCCCAGCAGATCCACTAGTTCTAGAGCGGCCGCCACCG
CGGTGGAGCTCCAGCTTTTGTTCCCTTTAGTGAGGGTTAATTGCGCGCTTGGCGTAATCATGGTCATAGC
TGTTTCCTGTGTGAAATTGTTATCCGCTCACAATTCCACACAACATACGAGCCGGAAGCATAAAGTGTAA
AGCCTGGGGTGCCTAATGAGTGAGCTAACTCACATTAATTGCGTTGCGCTCACTGCCCGCTTTCCAGTCG
GGAAACCTGTCGTGCCAGCTGCATTAATGAATCGGCCAACGCGCGGGGAGAGGCGGTTTGCG
Features (pLannotate 1.2.2; 20 found; start..end, strand, type, name):
    193..781     -  rep_origin     ori: high-copy-number ColE1/pMB1/pBR322/pUC origin of replication
    952..1812    -  CDS            AmpR: β-lactamase; bla; confers resistance to ampicillin, carbenicillin, and related antibiotics
   1813..1917    -  promoter       AmpR promoter: bla
   1943..2164    -  rep_origin     M13 ori (fragment) (sequence partly withheld): M13 bacteriophage origin of replication; arrow indicates direction of (+) strand synthesis
   2164..2451    +  CDS            tyr (fragment) (sequence partly withheld): TYRO_ORYLA - Also known as tyro. Experimental evidence at transcript level: Swiss-Prot protein existence level 2. This is a copper-containing oxidase that functions in the formation of pigments such as melanins and other polyphenolic compounds. From Oryzias latipes (Japanese rice fish) (Japanese killifish).
   4816..4840    +  promoter       chicken β-actin promoter (fragment): contains a 21-bp deletion relative to the standard chicken β-actin promoter
   6405..6438    +  protein_bind   FRT (minimal): supports FLP-mediated excision but not integration (Turan and Bode, 2011) FLP recombinase from the Saccharomyces cerevisiae 2μ plasmid
   6473..6506    +  protein_bind   lox5171: Cre-mediated recombination occurs in the 8-bp core sequence (GTACACAT). lox5171 sites are compatible with each other, but incompatible with loxP or loxN sites (Lee and Saito, 1988). Cre recombinase
   6507..6540    +  protein_bind   lox2272: Cre-mediated recombination occurs in the 8-bp core sequence (GGATACTT). lox2272 sites are compatible with each other, but incompatible with loxP or loxN sites (Lee and Saito, 1988). Cre recombinase
   6541..6574    +  protein_bind   loxP: Cre-mediated recombination occurs in the 8-bp core sequence (GCATACAT). Cre recombinase
   6575..6654    +  intron         chimeric intron (fragment): chimera between introns from human β-globin and immunoglobulin heavy chain genes
   6693..7401    +  CDS            mApple (fragment): photostable monomeric derivative of DsRed (Shaner et al., 2008) mammalian codon-optimized
   7432..7553    -  polyA_signal   SV40 poly(A) signal: SV40 polyadenylation signal
   7576..7659    -  CDS            large T antigen (fragment): large T antigen from SV40 (simian virus 40)
   8225..8265    -  misc_feature   MCS (fragment): pBluescript multiple cloning site
   8278..8296    -  promoter       T3 promoter: promoter for bacteriophage T3 RNA polymerase
   8341..8357    -  protein_bind   lac operator: The lac repressor binds to the lac operator to inhibit transcription in E. coli. This inhibition can be relieved by adding lactose or isopropyl-β-D-thiogalactopyranoside (IPTG). lac repressor encoded by lacI
   8365..8395    -  promoter       lac promoter: promoter for the E. coli lac operon
   8410..8431    -  protein_bind   CAP binding site: CAP binding activates transcription in the presence of cAMP. E. coli catabolite activator protein
   8444..10      -  CDS            lacI (fragment) (across the origin): lac repressor; lacI; The lac repressor binds to the lac operator to inhibit transcription in E. coli. This inhibition can be relieved by adding lactose or isopropyl-β-D-thiogalactopyranoside (IPTG).
