[The description below was written by a language model from this plasmid's Addgene catalogue record and pLannotate feature annotations shown in this document.]
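Description:
KI-eab2-AA is a zebrafish knock-in donor plasmid built on the pTol2-eab2-AA backbone. It was made to generate the zMADM-AA line, one of the components of the zebrafish version of mosaic analysis with double markers (MADM). It is propagated in E. coli as a high-copy plasmid from a ColE1/pUC-type origin under ampicillin selection (AmpR with its bla promoter). Remnants of a pBluescript-style backbone are also annotated: an M13 origin fragment, lac promoter/operator, T3 promoter and part of the multiple cloning site. The annotated fragment resembling medaka tyrosinase probably reflects the medaka genomic sequence that flanks Tol2 arms in such backbones, although the annotation does not call out the Tol2 arms themselves.

The recorded insert is a 530 bp zebrafish homology arm cloned between NsiI and XhoI, which directs the cassette to a genomic target locus that the record does not name. The catalogue gives eab2 as the promoter. The feature table does not label it, showing only a short chicken β-actin promoter fragment within a large unannotated stretch. Downstream lies a minimal FRT site, then tandem lox5171, lox2272 and loxP sites, a chimeric intron fragment, a partial mApple coding sequence and an SV40 polyadenylation signal. This layout fits the MADM principle, in which split fluorescent-protein halves are separated by an intron carrying recombinase sites. Cre-mediated interchromosomal recombination in dividing cells then reconstitutes the reporters and labels sibling lineages, allowing single-cell knockout and dual-lineage tracing. The other marker segment may sit in the unannotated region.

The sequenced record is 8,526 nt, larger than the catalogued total of 7,847 bp, and the record does not explain the difference.
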