Addgene plasmid #182157: KI-eab2-AA
Purpose: Knockin plasmid with homologous arm for making zMADM-AA zebrafish line
Depositing lab: Hui Zong. Depositing organization: University of Virginia. Publication: zMADM (zebrafish mosaic analysis with double markers) for single-cell gene knockout and dual-lineage tracing. Xu B, Kucenas S, Zong H. Proc Natl Acad Sci U S A. 2022 Mar 1;119(9). pii: 2122529119. doi: 10.1073/pnas.2122529119. PubMed 35197298.
Backbone
  Vector backbone: pTol2-eab2-AA
  Backbone size w/o insert (bp): 7317
  Total vector size (bp): 7847
  Vector type: Zebrafish Expression
Growth in bacteria
  Bacterial resistance: Ampicillin, 100 μg/mL
  Growth temperature: 37°C
  Growth strain: DH5alpha
  Copy number: High Copy
Gene/Insert
  Gene/Insert name: Homologous arm
  Species: D. rerio (zebrafish)
  Insert size (bp): 530
  Promoter: eab2
  Cloning method: Restriction Enzyme; 5′ cloning site NsiI (not destroyed); 3′ cloning site XhoI (not destroyed)
  Sequencing primers: 5′ CCACACAGGTCAGAGGTTTGTCC; 3′ GCATTGGAAAGGGTCGCTGG
Terms and licenses: Academic/Nonprofit Terms; Industry Terms: Not Available to Industry
How to cite: KI-eab2-AA was a gift from Hui Zong (Addgene plasmid # 182157 ; http://n2t.net/addgene:182157 ; RRID:Addgene_182157)
